>Addgene plasmid #106363 | pNP172 | depositor full sequence | sequence record 201381 | Full Sequence
CTGTCGGATTATGGGCTCTTCTTTTATCCTCTACTTTCTTTCTAGAAAATGCAAATGTTGAGTCAGAAAT
TGCTGAATGGAGTACAACTGCAATGGGTTTAGCTTATGTTTCTGGAACAATTACTGGTGGAATTGTGATT
GAAAAGTAAGGTTATATTTCATTTCAATAAATGTTACCACAGTATAACAAAAACAAGTTACATTGTTCAG
AGTATGTCTGAATGTATTATTATTATTGTATTTGTGCATCAGTACTGTAGTTGTACTGAAGAAGGGTTTA
AAATAATCTCAACGTTTTTAAGACGAGTTAGTGAGAATACGGTCGCAGTTAGGATGTTTGGACATAGTTT
TATTAGATAATCGTGAACTAACTCACTATAAAAACCCGCTAACTCATTGAATAAGATAGTTTTAAACGTT
CAAAATTTGAAGACAAAATTGTATGAATAAGTTTACAGAGTTGGTCGACGCAAGCTTCTCCTTCTCTTCA
CATTTCTCAATAATTTAGCTCTAATTGCATTCGTATTCTTCGCAAAAATACGTATTCTGATTGACCCGAT
GAAATACGGATGCCTAGTTGCATTGATCATCTACGGTTATACTTATGGGTGAGGTTTTTCAAATATATTT
TGATTTAATCGAATAATGAAATTTCAGAACTGGAGTTGGTCCAATTTCGTGGTTTATATCCTCTGAACTG
GTACCTCAAAAACATCGTAGTATTGCTCAATCTGTGGCATATTCAATGAATACTGTAATGGTGGTTATCA
GTACATTTACAGTATTACCTCTATATTCCGTTATTGGTAGTTATGCTTTCCTTATTCTATATTCAATTCC
TTCATTTATAAGTATGCTTATATTATTTCGCTACTTACCGGAAACCAAAGGACGAGAGATTCATGATATT
GTGAATGAACTTAAAAAAAAATGAAAACCTTTGAAAACGTTCATACGGCCGAAATTTTACTTGATCGAGC
CAATTGAACTTTTGTTAAGACTTACAGAAAAGTGAGAGATTTTGTTACAAAAAAGTGAGAAAAAAGCGAA
AATGAACAGGAAAAAGAAGAAAAATACACCCGAAGTATCATATAAAAATTAAAAAGATTGTTTGACCTGG
CGGAACTTTTTTGCAAAAACTCTGAATATCCATGGCACATGCTTCGTGCAAAACAGGATCCAAATGAATA
TCAACAAGAGATTCTTGAAGACGACGAGCCACTTGCTCAGAGCATTGCTTATCTCGAATGAGACCCTTGT
TAAAATCATTTTTCAAACATTATATGACATTGTCGAAATGTCCTCCTGATTCCATGATGGTAGCAAACTC
ACTTCGTATAACTTCGTATAGTATACCTTATACGAAGTTATCTGCCCTCGATTGTCTATCTTCCATTCTC
ACCAAGTTTCAACAACTTTATTCAGTCATTCTTCTCTGGTTCATTTCCCAACCAATCTTCCCGAATAAAG
CCCATCTGTCCTTTCGGCCACATTCCTCACCTACATCCGTACTCCTTATCTCCCGTTCTTATCCAGTCTT
TTATCGTCTCTGCGTCTCGCACACTGTCTCGTCGGTAATGTAAAAAAAAAACAAAAAAAACTTGAAAACT
TGCGGAAAGATTTCCTAATAAAAGGAGACGAATCCGGTAGGAAATCGACAAGTCTCTGCTTCTCGAAGAC
TAGGTGAGTTACATTTCTTTGGCCGAATTATTTTGAAATCCTAAATTTGATAATTTCAGAGATGTCTGTA
AAACTTGCGTGTTATGTGACGGCTTCGGTCACTGTCGCCACTCTTATGGTATGCTTCATGACCATGTCAA
CCATCTACTCGGAGGTTGATGGATTCAGAGAGAAGCTTGATACCGAGATGAATGTGTTCAGAGTGAGTTA
AATTATATTTTGAATTTTAAATAATTTTTAATTTTCTAGCAATCTACCAATGGATTGTGGAAGGACATAG
TTGTCATCGGAAGATCTAGCAAGCGTGTCCGTTGTCAATATGAAGAGACCAACGCTACCCCAACTCCACA
TGCTGATGGATCCCCATCTGCTCCACCAGGTCAACCACCAGCAGTTCCACCAGTCTTCAACCAGCCAAAG
ACTCCAAATGGAGCCAATGGAAATGGACCAACCTGCAACTGCAATGCTGATAACAAGTGCCCAGCTGGAC
CATCCGGACCAAAGGGAGTTCCAGGAGTTCCAGGACTCGACGGAGTTCCAGGACTTGACGGTGTTCCAGG
AGTTGGAGCTGATGATATCGCTCCACAACGCGAGTCTGTCGGATGCTTCACTTGCCCACAAGGACCAGTT
GGACCACCAGGAGCTCTTGGAAGACCAGGACCACGTGGACTTCCAGGACCAAGAGGACAAAATGGAAACC
CAGGAAGAGATGGACAACCAGGACATCCAGGAGAGCAAGGATCATCCGGTCAAATCGGAAAGATCGGAGA
GCCAGGACCACCAGGAGAGAAGGGACGCGACGCCGAGCATCCAATCGGAAGACCAGGACCAAAGGGACCA
AGAGGAGATCAAGGACCAACAGGACCAGCTGGACAGAACGGTCTTCACGGACCACCAGGAGAGCCAGGAA
CCGTTGGACCAGAAGGACCATCTGGAAAGCAAGGACGTCAAGGACCAGACGGAACCCAGGGAGAGACTGG
ACCAGACGGAAGACCAGGAAAGGATGCCGAGTACTGCCAGTGCCCAGACAAGTCTCCACCATCAGAGGCT
GTCAACGCCAACCGTGGATACAGAAATATCTAAATTGTTGGTGTTTTCTAATAAAATATTTGAGATTCAG
TGAGACTTTTTTCTTGGCGGCACAATAAAGTTTCCTCTTTTTGTTGGGTCACTCAACGAACACAATACAA
ATATTTGAGCGCTCGCATTTTTCTCAACCTTTCGGGTTTAAAGCACTTCAAAATGGAATTGAAGAGAGAT
TGTGAAAGTACATCAGACAGAATCACATTTTGATAGCATTCACTTCACTCAGATGCAAACTTTTCAGTGA
CTATAAAAAGTCATAAAATAATAACATTAAAAAAGCAAATAAATTAGCGAGAGAATTTTTTGACAAAAAG
AAAGAAGAGTGATAGAGAAGAAGGGAATGCTTGAAAGGATTTTGCATTTATCTTAATCACCGTCTTCGAG
AAGACGAACCATGGCGCCAGTTTCAGAATCCAAGTTTCTAATATAGTTCATCACAATGTTGACGTTGGTC
CAACCTCCGGCTTGCATAATCTCTGGGATGGAAACTCCAGCGCGAGCCATGTCACGGGCAGCTCCGACAC
GGGCGGAATGTCCAGACCAAGCCAAGTAACGTTGTCCGGAATCATCCTTGGCTCCGTAGATGAGACGGTG
GGTAGCTTCGAAGATTCCTGAAAATTTATTTTCAGCTTATTCTTAGCTAATATGTTGTTTAAACTTACCT
TCAAGAGCTCGAGTCGAGAGTTGTGATGTTGCACTCGGGGCAGCAACTCCGTTCTTGCGAACACGACAGA
ACAGGTAGTTGTTTGGATCATCGGCGACTCCGGAAACCGAAATCCAGCGCTCAACGAGCTTGGTAACTCC
AAGGGAGAGCGCTTTTTCGACTCCGGCAGTCGAGACCAGCGTTTTTGTACGTCCGATGTGGATGAGCATT
CTTCCTCCGTCTGTGCGACTAATATCCTTGACGCGAATGCGGGCAATTTCGGCGATACGGAGAAGTGTGT
TGTAAGCAATTCCGAGGAAGGCGAGGTTTCGGATGTCCTGGCAACGATCGGAATTTTCCATAAGAGAACG
GACCTGATCGAAGTCGGTTCTGAAAATTTCGTCAAGTCTTAGGATTGAATACATTAATATTTAAACTTAC
CTTTCGAAGGCGAGGGCTTGCTTGGCTCTCTCTCCAGCATCAACATTTTCCTTGCGGATACGTCTCATTA
CGAGAGATACGGCATTAGAATCTGATGGGCGTGGAAGTCCAGATCGGCGATGGAGCATATTGAGCTGTCC
GAGATGTTGTTGGATCGTCTTCACCGCCAATCCACGAGCTTGGAGGTAGAGCAAGTAGTCACGAACGTCT
TCTGGCTCGGCTGGGAACCACTTGCGGTTGTTAAGCTTGCACCAGGCAGCCCAAGAACGGCACACTGAGA
GAAGCATCTTCCAGGTGTGCTCGGAGAAGGCTTGTCTGTCACGGAACATATCCATGAGGTTCTTGCGAAC
TTCATCACTTGTCGCGTCAACTGGAAGTGCTGGAAGATTTTGATGAACAGTGAGAAGATTTGACATATTT
TCGAAGTTTTTTAGATGCACTAGAACAAAGCGTGTTGGCTTCCTCTGAGCCCGCTTTCCTTATATACCCG
CATTCTGCAGCCTTACAGAATGTTCTAGAAGGTCCTAGATGCATTCGTTTGAAAATACTCCCGGTGGGTG
CAAAGAGACGCAGACGGAAAATGTATCTGGGTCTCTTTATTGTGTACACTACTTTTCCATGTACCGAATG
TGAGTCGCCCTCCTTTTGCAACAAGCAGCTCGAATGTTCTAGAAAAAGGTGGAAAATAGTATAAATACCG
TTGAAAATAAATACCGAACAACATTTGCTCTAATTGTGAAATTAGAAATCTTCAAACTATAATCATGTCA
CTTTACCACTATTTCCGTCCAGCTCAACGTTCCGTTTTTGGTGATCATTTTTGCTTTCGTCGTAAATCTA
CACACGCGTCTCTTCCGTGCGAGAGTCCAAGCCAGCAGCCAAATTCGTTGACTGAGTATTCAACGTTTAT
ACGTTGTCGGCAACGAGAAATAGGAAAATGCATCGGGAAATGTTCTTTTTTCGATTTTTTCCAAGGTTTT
GACAAATTTTACCACGAATTTTGCTATGTTTTCAATTAAAAAATATGTTATTCAACTGTTTCTATGAGGA
AAATAAGGCTTTGCATGTAATTTTCTTATTCAGCATAATTTTTAATTAATTTGAATTTTCTGTCCTAACG
TTTATTTTGTTTTCTTGGTTATGACTGATCTGAAATTAATTTTTGAATTTTAAGGTAATATGTCAGGCGG
TGCCGCAAGTTTGTACAAAAAAGCAGGCTCCATGAAAAAGCCTGAACTCACCGCGACGTCTGTCGAGAAG
TTTCTGATCGAAAAGTTCGACAGCGTCTCCGACCTGATGCAGCTCTCGGAGGGCGAAGAATCTCGTGCTT
TCAGCTTCGATGTAGGAGGGCGTGGATATGTCCTGCGGGTAAATAGCTGCGCCGATGGTTTCTACAAAGA
TCGTTATGTTTATCGGCACTTTGCATCGGCCGCGCTCCCGATTCCGGAAGTGCTTGACATTGGGGAATTC
AGCGAGAGCCTGACCTATTGCATCTCCCGCCGTGCACAGGGTGTCACGTTGCAAGACCTGCCTGAAACCG
AACTGCCCGCTGTTCTGCAGCCGGTCGCGGAGGCCATGGATGCGATCGCTGCGGCCGATCTTAGCCAGAC
GAGCGGGTTCGGCCCATTCGGACCGCAAGGAATCGGTCAATACACTACATGGCGTGATTTCATATGCGCG
ATTGCTGATCCCCATGTGTATCACTGGCAAACTGTGATGGACGACACCGTCAGTGCGTCCGTCGCGCAGG
CTCTCGATGAGCTGATGCTTTGGGCCGAGGACTGCCCCGAAGTCCGGCACCTCGTGCACGCGGATTTCGG
CTCCAACAATGTCCTGACGGACAATGGCCGCATAACAGCGGTCATTGACTGGAGCGAGGCGATGTTCGGG
GATTCCCAATACGAGGTCGCCAACATCTTCTTCTGGAGGCCGTGGTTGGCTTGTATGGAGCAGCAGACGC
GCTACTTCGAGCGGAGGCATCCGGAGCTTGCAGGATCGCCGCGGCTCCGGGCGTATATGCTCCGCATTGG
TCTTGACCAACTCTATCAGAGCTTGGTTGACGGCAATTTCGATGATGCAGCTTGGGCGCAGGGTCGATGC
GACGCAATCGTCCGATCCGGAGCCGGGACTGTCGGGCGTACACAAATCGCCCGCAGAAGCGCGGCCGTCT
GGACCGATGGCTGTGTAGAAGTACTCGCCGATAGTGGAAACCGACGCCCCAGCACTCGTCCGAGGGCAAA
GGAATAGACCCAGCTTTCTTGTACAAAGTGGGTCCAATTACTCTTCAACATCCCTACATGCTCTTTCTCC
CTGTGCTCCCACCCCCTATTTTTGTTATTATCAAAAAACTTCTCTTAATTTCTTTGTTTTTTAGCTTCTT
TTAAGTCACCTCTAACAATGAAATTGTGTAGATTCAAAAATAGAATTAATTCGTAATAAAAAGTCGAAAA
AAATTGTGCTCCCTCCCCCCATTAATAATAATTCTATCCCAAAATCTACACAATGTTCTGTGTACACTTC
TTATGTTTTTTACTTCTGATAAATTTTTTTGAAACATCATAGAAAAAACCGCACACAAAATACCTTATCA
TATGTTACGTTTCAGTTTATGACCGCAATTTTTAATAACTTCGTATAGTATACCTTATACGAAGTTATAC
TAGTATATATTTTTATGTTTTCTTTTAAACCTTCCTCCATATTTCTGAATTGAATGTTGTTGCATATTGT
GTGTCCTTATTTCATTTCCATCATCCTTTTGTGTGTTTCCCCCTTCCACCAATTCCCCCCACGTCCTAAT
GAAATGAAAGCGAGAAGATAAATAAACTTGCACATTGTGTTCAGATGAGAGGAGCGGAATACGAATTGGG
AGACGGAAAGAGAAAAAAAAATGTTTAGATTTGGATTGAATTAATTTTTTAGAAAGCAAGAAAAAAAACA
CAAAGAGAATAAATAAATAATAGGAAAAAAAACAAATATTCAGTATTTAAAATTTGAAAATTCAACGACG
TTGGCGTCGATCATCCTGTAAAACGACGGCCAGTGCTGCATTTTCAGTATTTGCTATTGACAAATAAAAT
TTCCAATTATTATTCACTTAAACTTCTCGTTTACACAAAATCAAAAGCGATGTAATTGTTCCTGATTAGT
TCACTCAAAACTTTTTTTTCACCTACTGTTTATCTCCTTCTGTTCTTTTTCTTTATTCCCTCTAATTCAT
CCATTCTGTTTTAATTCACACTGCGCGCCGCAACACCATGTCGCTGTAATATTTAGTCAGTTTTTGAGAA
AATAGGTATAGAGACAGAGACGCTGACAAGACAACACTAGGTATAAAAGCGGAAGTGGTGGCTTTAAAAT
CACTTGGCTTCTAAAGTCCAGTGACAGGTAAGGTTCTCGTTACTTCCGTCTCGATTACTAAGATTTGATT
ACTTTTTAGAAAAATGGTCTCCGAGCTCATTAAAGAAAACATGCATATGAAGCTCTACATGGAGGGAACC
GTCAACAACCACCACTTCAAGTGCACCTCCGAGGGAGAGGGAAAGCCATACGAGGGAACCCAAACCATGC
GTATCAAGGCCGTCGAGGGAGGACCACTCCCATTCGCCTTCGACATCCTCGCCACCTCCTTCATGTACGG
ATCCAAGGTAAGTTTAAACATATATATACTAACTAACCCTGATTATTTAAATTTTCAGACCTTCATCAAC
CACACCCAAGGAATCCCAGACTTCTTCAAGCAATCCTTCCCAGAGGGATTCACCTGGGAGCGTGTCACCA
CCTACGAGGACGGAGGAGTCCTCACCGCCACCCAAGACACCTCCCTCCAAGACGGATGCCTCATCTACAA
CGTCAAGGTAAGTTTAAACAGTTCGGTACTAACTAACCATACATATTTAAATTTTCAGATCCGTGGAGTC
AACTTCCCATCCAACGGACCAGTCATGCAAAAGAAGACCCTCGGATGGGAGGCCTCCACCGAGACCCTCT
ACCCAGCCGACGGAGGACTTGAGGGACGTGCCGACATGGCCCTCAAGCTCGTCGGAGGAGGACACCTCAT
CTGCAACCTCAAGGTAAGTTTAAACATGATTTTACTAACTAACTAATCTGATTTAAATTTTCAGACCACC
TACCGTTCCAAGAAGCCAGCCAAGAACCTCAAGATGCCAGGAGTCTACTACGTCGACCGTCGTCTTGAGC
GTATCAAGGAGGCCGACAAGGAGACCTACGTCGAGCAACACGAGGTCGCCGTCGCCCGTTACTGCGACCT
CCCATCCAAGCTCGGACACCGTGGTGGAGGAGGATCTGGAGGAGGAGGATCCATGGTTTCCGAGTTGATC
AAGGAGAATATGCACATGAAACTCTACATGGAAGGAACCGTCAACAATCATCATTTCAAATGTACTTCAG
AAGGAGAAGGAAAACCATACGAGGGAACTCAGACCATGAGAATCAAGGCTGTTGAGGGAGGTAAGTTTAA
AAAATACGTGTTCATAACTTGATACGAATATAAATTTTCAGGACCACTTCCATTCGCGTTCGACATTCTT
GCCACTTCGTTCATGTATGGAAGCAAGACTTTCATTAATCACACACAAGGGATCCCGGATTTCTTCAAGC
AATCTTTCCCAGAAGGATTCACATGGGAGAGAGTTACCACTTACGAGGATGGAGGAGTTCTTACCGCCAC
CCAAGACACATCCCTCCAAGGTAAGTTTAAAAGATTATAGCAATGTTCGTCTAAATATAATAAATTTTCA
GATGGATGTCTGATCTACAACGTCAAGATCAGAGGAGTCAATTTCCCATCAAATGGACCAGTTATGCAGA
AGAAGACTTTGGGCTGGGAGGCTTCCACCGAGACCCTTTACCCAGCAGATGGAGGTCTCGAGGGCCGCGC
TGATATGGCTCTCAAACTCGTCGGAGGAGGACACTTGATCTGCAATTTAAAAACCACCTACCGGTCGAAG
GTAAGTTTAAAATCAATTTTTAATAGCTTATATAATAATACAAATTTTCAGAAGCCAGCCAAGAATCTCA
AAATGCCAGGAGTTTACTATGTTGACCGTCGTCTTGAGCGCATTAAAGAGGCCGATAAGGAAACGTACGT
TGAACAACATGAAGTTGCCGTTGCTCGATATTGTGATCTCCCATCCAAGCTCGGACATCGTGCCGGCCAC
GGACTCCAAGACGACCCAGACCTCCAAGCCCTCCTCAAGGGATCCCAACTCCTCAAGGTCAAGTCCTCCT
CCTGGCGTCGTGAGCGTTTCTACAAGCTCCAAGAGGACTGCAAGGTAAGTTTAAACATATATATACTAAC
TAACCCTGATTATTTAAATTTTCAGACCATCTGGCAAGAGTCCCGTAAGGTAAGTTTAAACAGTTCGGTA
CTAACTAACCATACATATTTAAATTTTCAGGTCATGCGTTCCCCAGAGTCCCAACTCTTCTCCATCGAGG
ACATCCAAGAGGTCCGTATGGGACACCGTACCGAGGGACTCGAGAAGTTCGCCCGTGACATCCCAGAGGA
CCGTTGCTTCTCCATCGTCTTCAAGGTAAGTTTAAACATGATTTTACTAACTAACTAATCTGATTTAAAT
TTTCAGGACCAACGTAACACCCTCGACCTCATCGCCCCATCCCCAGCCGACGCCCAACACTGGGTCCAAG
GACTCCGTAAGATCATCCACCACTCCGGATCCATGGACCAACGTCAAAAGTCAGGAGCTAGCGGAGCCTA
CCCTTACGACGTGCCAGATTACGCCTACCCCTACGACGTACCAGACTACGCCTACCCATACGACGTCCCA
GACTACGCTTAAGATAAATGCAAAATCCTTTCAAGCATTCCCTTCTTCTCTATCACTCTTCTTTCTTTTT
GTCAAAAAATTCTCTCGCTAATTTATTTGCTTTTTTAATGTTATTATTTTATGACTTTTTATAGTCACTG
AAAAGTTTGCATCTGAGTGAAGTGAATGCTATCAAAATGTGATTCTGTCTGATGTACTTTCACAATCTCT
CTTCAATTCCATTTTGAAGTGCTTTAAACCCGAAAGGTTGAGAAAAATGCGAGCGCTCAAATATTTGTAT
TGTGTTCGTTGAGTGACCCAACAAAAAGAGGAAACTTTATTGTGCCGCCAAGAAAAAAGTCTCACGTACG
GTGCGCGCGATGCCGTATCACAACTGAGAAAAAAGACAAAACTTATTGAACAGTGTTCCTTTCAAAAAAT
TATTTTGTAAAAAATCGAGTTTTTCTCCAAAATAACGCACGCAATCAAAAACAAGAAAACTAACGTGTTC
TCCTGGGCGTGGAACTCCTTATCAAGATTACCATTATTGTCTGTCAGAATTGATATTTCAATTATTTCAT
ATCTAGACAAACCCGGGTGTCTTGCATTTATTAGTACTGTGAGTTTACATACAAACGAGGCTTACTCAGA
TAACATAGAGTCACCTCTAATTAGCAAAAACCCATTTCTAATTAGCTATTTCGACCAGTTCTAAAGTCAC
CGTAATTAGAAATGGTTTTTGTAGCTTTTCTAATTAGAAATGACCCCGAGATAAGTGAAATATGGCATTT
TCTGGGTTTTCTAGTAAGAAATGATCCCGCACGTAGTGATTCCGCGTTACAAGCCAAATTCAAATTAAAA
AAGTATATTACACAATTCAAGTTACATTATTTTCAGGAAACAATGGCGAAGAGCAAAGCAGAGATTCAAA
AGGAGGAAAGAGACAACAGATATGAACGAAGACTTCTTGAAAAGAGAAAGAGACATGAGGTGAGTAACCA
TGATAATAAATAATCAAGTAAGGGCTATAGATTTATAAATTCTGGAGTTAACAGTTTCGAAAAAAAGTAG
TTTTCATATGTGCGAAGGAATATCAAAAATAGGGGAATAGCCTAAACGAGTGAGAAAATTAAATGTTTGT
TATTTTTTCAAAAATGTCTGCAGGGCCGTTATCCTTTCAAATGCACTCTATCAAACATAGATCATATCCA
TCATATCTTATCCAGAATTTATATCATATCCAAGATTGAGAGCGTTTCAAGGAAAATCTCAAACAACCAT
ACAATTTTGTAGATCGACAACAAGGCCTCCACTTCTTCCACGTGACGTCGTGACTGGGAAAACCCTGGCG
TTACCCAACTTAATCGCCTTGCAGCACATCCCCCTTTCGCCAGCTGGCGTAATAGCGAAGAGGCCCGCAC
CGATCGCCCTTCCCAACAGTTGCGCAGCCTGAATGGCGAATGGCGCCTGATGCGGTATTTTCTCCTTACG
CATCTGTGCGGTATTTCACACCGCATATGGTGCACTCTCAGTACAATCTGCTCTGATGCCGCATAGTTAA
GCCAGCCCCGACACCCGCCAACACCCGCTGACGCGCCCTGACGGGCTTGTCTGCTCCCGGCATCCGCTTA
CAGACAAGCTGTGACCGTCTCCGGGAGCTGCATGTGTCAGAGGTTTTCACCGTCATCACCGAAACGCGCG
AGACGAAAGGGCCTCGTGATACGCCTATTTTTATAGGTTAATGTCATGATAATAATGGTTTCTTAGACGT
CAGGTGGCACTTTTCGGGGAAATGTGCGCGGAACCCCTATTTGTTTATTTTTCTAAATACATTCAAATAT
GTATCCGCTCATGAGACAATAACCCTGATAAATGCTTCAATAATATTGAAAAAGGAAGAGTATGAGTATT
CAACATTTCCGTGTCGCCCTTATTCCCTTTTTTGCGGCATTTTGCCTTCCTGTTTTTGCTCACCCAGAAA
CGCTGGTGAAAGTAAAAGATGCTGAAGATCAGTTGGGTGCACGAGTGGGTTACATCGAACTGGATCTCAA
CAGCGGTAAGATCCTTGAGAGTTTTCGCCCCGAAGAACGTTTTCCAATGATGAGCACTTTTAAAGTTCTG
CTATGTGGCGCGGTATTATCCCGTATTGACGCCGGGCAAGAGCAACTCGGTCGCCGCATACACTATTCTC
AGAATGACTTGGTTGAGTACTCACCAGTCACAGAAAAGCATCTTACGGATGGCATGACAGTAAGAGAATT
ATGCAGTGCTGCCATAACCATGAGTGATAACACTGCGGCCAACTTACTTCTGACAACGATCGGAGGACCG
AAGGAGCTAACCGCTTTTTTGCACAACATGGGGGATCATGTAACTCGCCTTGATCGTTGGGAACCGGAGC
TGAATGAAGCCATACCAAACGACGAGCGTGACACCACGATGCCTGTAGCAATGGCAACAACGTTGCGCAA
ACTATTAACTGGCGAACTACTTACTCTAGCTTCCCGGCAACAATTAATAGACTGGATGGAGGCGGATAAA
GTTGCAGGACCACTTCTGCGCTCGGCCCTTCCGGCTGGCTGGTTTATTGCTGATAAATCTGGAGCCGGTG
AGCGTGGGTCTCGCGGTATCATTGCAGCACTGGGGCCAGATGGTAAGCCCTCCCGTATCGTAGTTATCTA
CACGACGGGGAGTCAGGCAACTATGGATGAACGAAATAGACAGATCGCTGAGATAGGTGCCTCACTGATT
AAGCATTGGTAACTGTCAGACCAAGTTTACTCATATATACTTTAGATTGATTTAAAACTTCATTTTTAAT
TTAAAAGGATCTAGGTGAAGATCCTTTTTGATAATCTCATGACCAAAATCCCTTAACGTGAGTTTTCGTT
CCACTGAGCGTCAGACCCCGTAGAAAAGATCAAAGGATCTTCTTGAGATCCTTTTTTTCTGCGCGTAATC
TGCTGCTTGCAAACAAAAAAACCACCGCTACCAGCGGTGGTTTGTTTGCCGGATCAAGAGCTACCAACTC
TTTTTCCGAAGGTAACTGGCTTCAGCAGAGCGCAGATACCAAATACTGTCCTTCTAGTGTAGCCGTAGTT
AGGCCACCACTTCAAGAACTCTGTAGCACCGCCTACATACCTCGCTCTGCTAATCCTGTTACCAGTGGCT
GCTGCCAGTGGCGATAAGTCGTGTCTTACCGGGTTGGACTCAAGACGATAGTTACCGGATAAGGCGCAGC
GGTCGGGCTGAACGGGGGGTTCGTGCACACAGCCCAGCTTGGAGCGAACGACCTACACCGAACTGAGATA
CCTACAGCGTGAGCTATGAGAAAGCGCCACGCTTCCCGAAGGGAGAAAGGCGGACAGGTATCCGGTAAGC
GGCAGGGTCGGAACAGGAGAGCGCACGAGGGAGCTTCCAGGGGGAAACGCCTGGTATCTTTATAGTCCTG
TCGGGTTTCGCCACCTCTGACTTGAGCGTCGATTTTTGTGATGCTCGTCAGGGGGGCGGAGCCTATGGAA
AAACGCCAGCAACGCGGCCTTTTTACGGTTCCTGGTCTTTTGCTGGCCTTTTGCTCACATGTTCTTTCCT
GCGTTATCCCCTGATTCTGTGGATAACCGTATTACCGCCTTTGAGTGAGCTGATACCAGCGGATAACAAT
TTCACAGGGCC
Features (pLannotate 1.2.2; 22 found; start..end, strand, type, name):
   1109..1324    -  CDS            GSLG1_CAEEL (fragment): Experimental evidence at protein level: Swiss-Prot protein existence level 1. From Caenorhabditis elegans.
   1338..1371    +  protein_bind   loxN: Cre-mediated recombination occurs in the 8-bp core sequence (GTATACCT). loxN sites are compatible with each other, but incompatible with loxP or lox2272 sites. Cre recombinase
   1742..1888    +  CDS            sqt-1 (fragment): SQT1_CAEEL - Also known as rol-5. Protein inferred from homology: Swiss-Prot protein existence level 3. Nematode cuticles are composed largely of collagen-like proteins. The cuticle functions both as an exoskeleton and as a barrier to protect the worm from its environment. This is a collagen critical for organismal morphogenesis. Mutations in sqt-1 can lengthen, shorten, or helically twist the entire animal. From Caenorhabditis elegans.
   1921..2760    +  CDS            sqt-1 (fragment): SQT1_CAEEL - Also known as rol-5. Protein inferred from homology: Swiss-Prot protein existence level 3. Nematode cuticles are composed largely of collagen-like proteins. The cuticle functions both as an exoskeleton and as a barrier to protect the worm from its environment. This is a collagen critical for organismal morphogenesis. Mutations in sqt-1 can lengthen, shorten, or helically twist the entire animal. From Caenorhabditis elegans.
   2804..3127    -  terminator     tbb-2 terminator: tbb-2; transcription terminator for the C. elegans tubulin beta-2 gene
   3136..4266    -  CDS            cre: RECR_BPP1 - Experimental evidence at protein level: Swiss-Prot protein existence level 1. Catalyzes site-specific recombination between two 34-base- pair LOXP sites. Its role is to maintain the phage genome as a monomeric unit-copy plasmid in the lysogenic state. From Escherichia phage P1 (Bacteriophage P1).
   4615..4665    +  CDS            hsp-16.1 (fragment): HSP11_CAEEL - Also known as hsp16-1b. Experimental evidence at transcript level: Swiss-Prot protein existence level 2. From Caenorhabditis elegans.
   5046..5066    +  protein_bind   attB1: mutant version of attB; core recombination site for the Gateway® BP reaction BP Clonase™
   5072..6097    +  CDS            HygR: aminoglycoside phosphotransferase from E. coli; aph(4)-Ia; confers resistance to hygromycin
   6101..6121    -  protein_bind   attB2: mutant version of attB; core recombination site for the Gateway® BP reaction BP Clonase™
   6475..6508    +  protein_bind   loxN: Cre-mediated recombination occurs in the 8-bp core sequence (GTATACCT). loxN sites are compatible with each other, but incompatible with loxP or lox2272 sites. Cre recombinase
   6877..6895    -  CDS            lacZα (fragment): LacZα fragment of β-galactosidase; lacZ fragment
   7294..8142    +  CDS            mNeptune: mNeptune is a basic (constitutively fluorescent) far red fluorescent protein published in 2009, derived from Entacmaea quadricolor. It is reported to be a rapidly-maturing monomer with moderate acid sensitivity.
   8179..9021    +  CDS            TagRFP675: TagRFP675 is a basic (constitutively fluorescent) red fluorescent protein published in 2013, derived from Entacmaea quadricolor. It is reported to be a rapidly-maturing monomer with moderate acid sensitivity.
   9028..9570    +  CDS            Plcd1 (fragment): PLCD1_RAT - Experimental evidence at protein level: Swiss-Prot protein existence level 1. The production of the second messenger molecules diacylglycerol (DAG) and inositol 1,4,5-trisphosphate (IP3) is mediated by activated phosphatidylinositol-specific phospholipase C enzymes (PubMed:16000311). Essential for trophoblast and placental development (By similarity). Binds phosphatidylinositol 4,5-bisphosphate (By similarity). From Rattus norvegicus (Rat).
   9678..10001   +  terminator     tbb-2 terminator: tbb-2; transcription terminator for the C. elegans tubulin beta-2 gene
  10965..11100   +  CDS            lacZα (fragment): LacZα fragment of β-galactosidase; lacZ fragment
  11106..11205   -  misc_feature   bom (fragment): basis of mobility region from pBR322
  11307..11342   -  CDS            rop (fragment): Rop protein, which maintains plasmids at low copy number; rop
  11437..11541   +  promoter       AmpR promoter: bla
  11542..12402   +  CDS            AmpR: β-lactamase; bla; confers resistance to ampicillin, carbenicillin, and related antibiotics
  12573..13161   +  rep_origin     ori: high-copy-number ColE1/pMB1/pBR322/pUC origin of replication
