>Addgene plasmid #106363 | pNP172 | addgene full sequence | sequence record 211528 | Addgene NGS Result
AAAAAAAAATGTTTAGATTTGGATTGAATTAATTTTTTAGAAAGCAAGAAAAAAAACACAAAGAGAATAA
ATAAATAATAGGAAAAAAAACAAATATTCAGTATTTAAAATTTGAAAATTCAACGACGTTGGCGTCGATC
ATCCTGTAAAACGACGGCCAGTGCTGCATTTTCAGTATTTGCTATTGACAAATAAAATTTCCAATTATTA
TTCACTTAAACTTCTCGTTTACACAAAATCAAAAGCGATGTAATTGTTCCTGATTAGTTCACTCAAAACT
TTTTTTTCACCTACTGTTTATCTCCTTCTGTTCTTTTTCTTTATTCCCTCTAATTCATCCATTCTGTTTT
AATTCACACTGCGCGCCGCAACACCATGTCGCTGTAATATTTAGTCAGTTTTTGAGAAAATAGGTATAGA
GACAGAGACGCTGACAAGACAACACTAGGTATAAAAGCGGAAGTGGTGGCTTTAAAATCACTTGGCTTCT
AAAGTCCAGTGACAGGTAAGGTTCTCGTTACTTCCGTCTCGATTACTAAGATTTGATTACTTTTTAGAAA
GATGGTCTCCGAGCTCATTAAAGAAAACATGCATATGAAGCTCTACATGGAGGGAACCGTCAACAACCAC
CACTTCAAGTGCACCTCCGAGGGAGAGGGAAAGCCATACGAGGGAACCCAAACCATGCGTATCAAGGCCG
TCGAGGGAGGACCACTCCCATTCGCCTTCGACATCCTCGCCACCTCCTTCATGTACGGATCCAAGGTAAG
TTTAAACATATATATACTAACTAACCCTGATTATTTAAATTTTCAGACCTTCATCAACCACACCCAAGGA
ATCCCAGACTTCTTCAAGCAATCCTTCCCAGAGGGATTCACCTGGGAGCGTGTCACCACCTACGAGGACG
GAGGAGTCCTCACCGCCACCCAAGACACCTCCCTCCAAGACGGATGCCTCATCTACAACGTCAAGGTAAG
TTTAAACAGTTCGGTACTAACTAACCATACATATTTAAATTTTCAGATCCGTGGAGTCAACTTCCCATCC
AACGGACCAGTCATGCAAAAGAAGACCCTCGGATGGGAGGCCTCCACCGAGACCCTCTACCCAGCCGACG
GAGGACTTGAGGGACGTGCCGACATGGCCCTCAAGCTCGTCGGAGGAGGACACCTCATCTGCAACCTCAA
GGTAAGTTTAAACATGATTTTACTAACTAACTAATCTGATTTAAATTTTCAGACCACCTACCGTTCCAAG
AAGCCAGCCAAGAACCTCAAGATGCCAGGAGTCTACTACGTCGACCGTCGTCTTGAGCGTATCAAGGAGG
CCGACAAGGAGACCTACGTCGAGCAACACGAGGTCGCCGTCGCCCGTTACTGCGACCTCCCATCCAAGCT
CGGACACCGTGGTGGAGGAGGATCTGGAGGAGGAGGATCCATGGTTTCCGAGTTGATCAAGGAGAATATG
CACATGAAACTCTACATGGAAGGAACCGTCAACAATCATCATTTCAAATGTACTTCAGAAGGAGAAGGAA
AACCATACGAGGGAACTCAGACCATGAGAATCAAGGCTGTTGAGGGAGGTAAGTTTAAAAAATACGTGTT
CATAACTTGATACGAATATAAATTTTCAGGACCACTTCCATTCGCGTTCGACATTCTTGCCACTTCGTTC
ATGTATGGAAGCAAGACTTTCATTAATCACACACAAGGGATCCCGGATTTCTTCAAGCAATCTTTCCCAG
AAGGATTCACATGGGAGAGAGTTACCACTTACGAGGATGGAGGAGTTCTTACCGCCACCCAAGACACATC
CCTCCAAGGTAAGTTTAAAAGATTATAGCAATGTTCGTCTAAATATAATAAATTTTCAGATGGATGTCTG
ATCTACAACGTCAAGATCAGAGGAGTCAATTTCCCATCAAATGGACCAGTTATGCAGAAGAAGACTTTGG
GCTGGGAGGCTTCCACCGAGACCCTTTACCCAGCAGATGGAGGTCTCGAGGGCCGCGCTGATATGGCTCT
CAAACTCGTCGGAGGAGGACACTTGATCTGCAATTTAAAAACCACCTACCGGTCGAAGGTAAGTTTAAAA
TCAATTTTTAATAGCTTATATAATAATACAAATTTTCAGAAGCCAGCCAAGAATCTCAAAATGCCAGGAG
TTTACTATGTTGACCGTCGTCTTGAGCGCATTAAAGAGGCCGATAAGGAAACGTACGTTGAACAACATGA
AGTTGCCGTTGCTCGATATTGTGATCTCCCATCCAAGCTCGGACACCGTGCCGGCCACGGACTCCAAGAC
GACCCAGACCTCCAAGCCCTCCTCAAGGGATCCCAACTCCTCAAGGTCAAGTCCTCCTCCTGGCGTCGTG
AGCGTTTCTACAAGCTCCAAGAGGACTGCAAGGTAAGTTTAAACATATATATACTAACTAACCCTGATTA
TTTAAATTTTCAGACCATCTGGCAAGAGTCCCGTAAGGTAAGTTTAAACAGTTCGGTACTAACTAACCAT
ACATATTTAAATTTTCAGGTCATGCGTTCCCCAGAGTCCCAACTCTTCTCCATCGAGGACATCCAAGAGG
TCCGTATGGGACACCGTACCGAGGGACTCGAGAAGTTCGCCCGTGACATCCCAGAGGACCGTTGCTTCTC
CATCGTCTTCAAGGTAAGTTTAAACATGATTTTACTAACTAACTAATCTGATTTAAATTTTCAGGACCAA
CGTAACACCCTCGACCTCATCGCCCCATCCCCAGCCGACGCCCAACACTGGGTCCAAGGACTCCGTAAGA
TCATCCACCACTCCGGATCCATGGACCAACGTCAAAAGTCAGGAGCTAGCGGAGCCTACCCTTACGACGT
GCCAGATTACGCTTACCCCTACGACGTACCAGACTACGCCTACCCATACGACGTCCCAGACTACGCTTAA
GATAAATGCAAAATCCTTTCAAGCATTCCCTTCTTCTCTATCACTCTTCTTTCTTTTTGTCAAAAAATTC
TCTCGCTAATTTATTTGCTTTTTTAATGTTATTATTTTATGACTTTTTATAGTCACTGAAAAGTTTGCAT
CTGAGTGAAGTGAATGCTATCAAAATGTGATTCTGTCTGATGTACTTTCACAATCTCTCTTCAATTCCAT
TTTGAAGTGCTTTAAACCCGAAAGGTTGAGAAAAATGCGAGCGCTCAAATATTTGTATTGTGTTCGTTGA
GTGACCCAACAAAAAGAGGAAACTTTATTGTGCCGCCAAGAAAAAAGTCTCACGTACGGTGCGCGCGATG
CCGTATCACAACTGAGAAAAAAGACAAAACTTATTGAACAGTGTTCCTTTCAAAAAATTATTTTGTAAAA
AATCGAGTTTTTCTCCAAAATAACGCACGCAATCAAAAACAAGAAAACTAACGTGTTCTCCTGGGCGTGG
AACTCCTTATCAAGATTACCATTATTGTCTGTCAGAATTGATATTTCAATTATTTCATATCTAGACAAAC
CCGGGTGTCTTGCATTTATTAGTACTGTGAGTTTACATACAAACGAGGCTTACTCAGATAACATAGAGTC
ACCTCTAATTAGCAAAAACCCATTTCTAATTAGCTATTTCGACCAGTTCTAAAGTCACCGTAATTAGAAA
TGGTTTTTGTAGCTTTTCTAATTAGAAATGACCCCGAGATAAGTGAAATATGGCATTTTCTGGGTTTTCT
AGTAAGAAATGATCCCGCACGTAGTGATTCCGCGTTACAAGCCAAATTCAAATTAAAAAAGTATATTACA
CAATTCAAGTTACATTATTTTCAGGAAACAATGGCGAAGAGCAAAGCAGAGATTCAAAAGGAGGAAAGAG
ACAACAGATATGAACGAAGACTTCTTGAAAAGAGAAAGAGACATGAGGTGAGTAACCATGATAATAAATA
ATCAAGTAAGGGCTATAGATTTATAAATTCTGGAGTTAACAGTTTCGAAAAAAAGTAGTTTTCATATGTG
CGAAGGAATATCAAAAATAGGGGAATAGCCTAAACGAGTGAGAAAATTAAATGTTTGTTATTTTTTCAAA
AATGTCTGCAGGGCCGTTATCCTTTCAAATGCACTCTATCAAACATAGATCATATCCATCATATCTTATC
CAGAATTTATATCATATCCAAGATTGAGAGCGTTTCAAGGAAAATCTCAAACAACCATACAATTTTGTAG
ATCGACAACAAGGCCTCCACTTCTTCCACGTGACGTCGTGACTGGGAAAACCCTGGCGTTACCCAACTTA
ATCGCCTTGCAGCACATCCCCCTTTCGCCAGCTGGCGTAATAGCGAAGAGGCCCGCACCGATCGCCCTTC
CCAACAGTTGCGCAGCCTGAATGGCGAATGGCGCCTGATGCGGTATTTTCTCCTTACGCATCTGTGCGGT
ATTTCACACCGCATATGGTGCACTCTCAGTGCAATCTGCTCTGATGCCGCATAGTTAAGCCAGCCCCGAC
ACCCGCCAACACCCGCTGACGCGCCCTGACGGGCTTGTCTGCTCCCGGCATCCGCTTACAGACAAGCTGT
GACCGTCTCCGGGAGCTGCATGTGTCAGAGGTTTTCACCGTCATCACCGAAACGCGCGAGACGAAAGGGC
CTCGTGATACGCCTATTTTTATAGGTTAATGTCATGATAATAATGGTTTCTTAGACGTCAGGTGGCACTT
TTCGGGGAAATGTGCGCGGAACCCCTATTTGTTTATTTTTCTAAATACATTCAAATATGTATCCGCTCAT
GAGACAATAACCCTGATAAATGCTTCAATAATATTGAAAAAGGAAGAGTATGAGTATTCAACATTTCCGT
GTCGCCCTTATTCCCTTTTTTGCGGCATTTTGCCTTCCTGTTTTTGCTCACCCAGAAACGCTGGTGAAAG
TAAAAGATGCTGAAGATCAGTTGGGTGCACGAGTGGGTTACATCGAACTGGATCTCAACAGCGGTAAGAT
CCTTGAGAGTTTTCGCCCCGAAGAACGTTTTCCAATGATGAGCACTTTTAAAGTTCTGCTATGTGGCGCG
GTATTATCCCGTATTGACGCCGGGCAAGAGCAACTCGGTCGCCGCATACACTATTCTCAGAATGACTTGG
TTGAGTACTCACCAGTCACAGAAAAGCATCTTACGGATGGCATGACAGTAAGAGAATTATGCAGTGCTGC
CATAACCATGAGTGATAACACTGCGGCCAACTTACTTCTGACAACGATCGGAGGACCGAAGGAGCTAACC
GCTTTTTTGCACAACATGGGGGATCATGTAACTCGCCTTGATCGTTGGGAACCGGAGCTGAATGAAGCCA
TACCAAACGACGAGCGTGACACCACGATGCCTGTAGCAATGGCAACAACGTTGCGCAAACTATTAACTGG
CGAACTACTTACTCTAGCTTCCCGGCAACAATTAATAGACTGGATGGAGGCGGATAAAGTTGCAGGACCA
CTTCTGCGCTCGGCCCTTCCGGCTGGCTGGTTTATTGCTGATAAATCTGGAGCCGGTGAGCGTGGGTCTC
GCGGTATCATTGCAGCACTGGGGTCAGATGGTAAGCCCTCCCGTATCGTAGTTATCTACACGACGGGGAG
TCAGGCAACTATGGATGAACGAAATAGACAGATCGCTGAGATAGGTGCCTCACTGATTAAGCATTGGTAA
CTGTCAGACCAAGTTTACTCATATATACTTTAGATTGATTTAAAACTTCATTTTTAATTTAAAAGGATCT
AGGTGAAGATCCTTTTTGATAATCTCATGACCAAAATCCCTTAACGTGAGTTTTCGTTCCACTGAGCGTC
AGACCCCGTAGAAAAGATCAAAGGATCTTCTTGAGATCCTTTTTTTCTGCGCGTAATCTGCTGCTTGCAA
ACAAAAAAACCACCGCTACCAGCGGTGGTTTGTTTGCCGGATCAAGAGCTACCAACTCTTTTTCCGAAGG
TAACTGGCTTCAGCAGAGCGCAGATACCAAATACTGTTCTTCTAGTGTAGCCGTAGTTAGGCCACCACTT
CAAGAACTCTGTAGCACCGCCTACATACCTCGCTCTGCTAATCCTGTTACCAGTGGCTGCTGCCAGTGGC
GATAAGTCGTGTCTTACCGGGTTGGACTCAAGACGATAGTTACCGGATAAGGCGCAGCGGTCGGGCTGAA
CGGGGGGTTCGTGCACACAGCCCAGCTTGGAGCGAACGACCTACACCGAACTGAGATACCTACAGCGTGA
GCTATGAGAAAGCGCCACGCTTCCCGAAGGGAGAAAGGCGGACAGGTATCCGGTAAGCGGCAGGGTCGGA
ACAGGAGAGCGCACGAGGGAGCTTCCAGGGGGAAACGCCTGGTATCTTTATAGTCCTGTCGGGTTTCGCC
ACCTCTGACTTGAGCGTCGATTTTTGTGATGCTCGTCAGGGGGGCGGAGCCTATGGAAAAACGCCAGCAA
CGCGGCCTTTTTACGGTTCCTGGTCTTTTGCTGGCCTTTTGCTCACATGTTCTTTCCTGCGTTATCCCCT
GATTCTGTGGATAACCGTATTACCGCCTTTGAGTGAGCTGATACCAGCGGATAACAATTTCACAGGGCCC
TGTCGGATTATGGGCTCTTCTTTTATCCTCTACTTTCTTTCTAGAAAATGCAAATGTTGAGTCAGAAATT
GCTGAATGGAGTACAACTGCAATGGGTTTAGCTTATGTTTCTGGAACAATTACTGGTGGAATTGTGATTG
AAAAGTAAGGTTATATTTCATTTCAATAAATGTTACCACAGTATAACAAAAACAAGTTACATTGTTCAGA
GTATGTCTGAATGTATTATTATTATTGTATTTGTGCATCAGTACTGTAGTTGTACTGAAGAAGGGTTTAA
AATAATCTCAACGTTTTTAAGACGAGTTAGTGAGAATACGGTCGCAGTTAGGATGTTTGGACATAGTTTT
ATTAGATAATCGTGAACTAACTCACTATAAAAACCCGCTAACTCATTGAATAAGATAGTTTTAAACGTTC
AAAATTTGAAGACAAAATTGTATGAATAAGTTTACAGAGTTGGTCGACGCAAGCTTCTCCTTCTCTTCAC
ATTTCTCAATAATTTAGCTCTAATTGCATTCGTATTCTTCGCAAAAATACGTATTCTGATTGACCCGATG
AAATACGGATGCCTAGTTGCATTGATCATCTACGGTTATACTTATGGGTGAGGTTTTTCAAATATATTTT
GATTTAATCGAATAATGAAATTTCAGAACTGGAGTTGGTCCAATTTCGTGGTTTATATCCTCTGAACTGG
TACCTCAAAAACATCGTAGTATTGCTCAATCTGTGGCATATTCAATGAATACTGTAATGGTGGTTATCAG
TACATTTACAGTATTACCTCTATATTCCGTTATTGGTAGTTATGCTTTCCTTATTCTATATTCAATTCCT
TCATTTATAAGTATGCTTATATTATTTCGCTACTTACCGGAAACCAAAGGACGAGAGATTCATGATATTG
TGAATGAACTTAAAAAAAAATGAAAACCTTTGAAAACGTTCATACGGCCGAAATTTTACTTGATCGAGCC
AATTGAACTTTTGTTAAGACTTACAGAAAAGTGAGAGATTTTGTTACAAAAAAGTGAGAAAAAAGCGAAA
ATGAACAGGAAAAAGAAGAAAAATACACCCGAAGTATCATATAAAAATTAAAAAGATTGTTTGACCTGGC
GGAACTTTTTTGCAAAAACTCTGAATATCCATGGCACATGCTTCGTGCAAAACAGGATCCAAATGAATAT
CAACAAGAGATTCTTGAAGACGACGAGCCACTTGCTCAGAGCATTGCTTATCTCGAATGAGACCCTTGTT
AAAATCATTTTTCAAACATTATATGACATTGTCGAAATGTCCTCCTGATTCCATGATGGTAGCAAACTCA
CTTCGTATAACTTCGTATAGTATACCTTATACGAAGTTATCTGCCCTCGATTGTCTATCTTCCATTCTCA
CCAAGTTTCAACAACTTTATTCAGTCATTCTTCTCTGGTTCATTTCCCAACCAATCTTCCCGAATAAAGC
CCATCTGTCCTTTCGGCCACATTCCTCACCTACATCCGTACTCCTTATCTCCCGTTCTTATCCAGTCTTT
TATCGTCTCTGCGTCTCGCACACTGTCTCGTCGGTAATGTAAAAAAAAAACAAAAAAAACTTGAAAACTT
GCGGAAAGATTTCCTAATAAAAGGAGACGAATCCGGTAGGAAATCGACAAGTCTCTGCTTCTCGAAGACT
AGGTGAGTTACATTTCTTTGGCCGAATTATTTTGAAATCCTAAATTTGATAATTTCAGAGATGTCTGTAA
AACTTGCGTGTTATGTGACGGCTTCGGTCACTGTCGCCACTCTTATGGTATGCTTCATGACCATGTCAAC
CATCTACTCGGAGGTTGATGGATTCAGAGAGAAGCTTGATACCGAGATGAATGTGTTCAGAGTGAGTTAA
ATTATATTTTGAATTTTAAATAATTTTTAATTTTCTAGCAATCTACCAATGGATTGTGGAAGGACATAGT
TGTCATCGGAAGATCTAGCAAGCGTGTCCGTTGTCAATATGAAGAGACCAACGCTACCCCAACTCCACAT
GCTGATGGATCCCCATCTGCTCCACCAGGTCAACCACCAGCAGTTCCACCAGTCTTCAACCAGCCAAAGA
CTCCAAATGGAGCCAATGGAAATGGACCAACCTGCAACTGCAATGCTGATAACAAGTGCCCAGCTGGACC
ATCCGGACCAAAGGGAGTTCCAGGAGTTCCAGGACTCGACGGAGTTCCAGGACTTGACGGTGTTCCAGGA
GTTGGAGCTGATGATATCGCTCCACAACGCGAGTCTGTCGGATGCTTCACTTGCCCACAAGGACCAGTTG
GACCACCAGGAGCTCTTGGAAGACCAGGACCACGTGGACTTCCAGGACCAAGAGGACAAAATGGAAACCC
AGGAAGAGATGGACAACCAGGACATCCAGGAGAGCAAGGATCATCCGGTCAAATCGGAAAGATCGGAGAG
CCAGGACCACCAGGAGAGAAGGGACGCGACGCCGAGCATCCAATCGGAAGACCAGGACCAAAGGGACCAA
GAGGAGATCAAGGACCAACAGGACCAGCTGGACAGAACGGTCTTCACGGACCACCAGGAGAGCCAGGAAC
CGTTGGACCAGAAGGACCATCTGGAAAGCAAGGACGTCAAGGACCAGACGGAACCCAGGGAGAGACTGGA
CCAGACGGAAGACCAGGAAAGGATGCCGAGTACTGCCAGTGCCCAGACAAGTCTCCACCATCAGAGGCTG
TCAACGCCAACCGTGGATACAGAAATATCTAAATTGTTGGTGTTTTCTAATAAAATATTTGAGATTCAGT
GAGACTTTTTTCTTGGCGGCACAATAAAGTTTCCTCTTTTTGTTGGGTCACTCAACGAACACAATACAAA
TATTTGAGCGCTCGCATTTTTCTCAACCTTTCGGGTTTAAAGCACTTCAAAATGGAATTGAAGAGAGATT
GTGAAAGTACATCAGACAGAATCACATTTTGATAGCATTCACTTCACTCAGATGCAAACTTTTCAGTGAC
TATAAAAAGTCATAAAATAATAACATTAAAAAAGCAAATAAATTAGCGAGAGAATTTTTTGACAAAAAGA
AAGAATAGTGATAGAGAAGAAGGGAATGCTTGAAAGGATTTTGCATTTATCTTAATCACCGTCTTCGAGA
AGACGAACCATGGCGCCAGTTTCAGAATCCAAGTTTCTAATATAGTTCATCACAATGTTGACGTTGGTCC
AACCTCCGGCTTGCATAATCTCTGGGATGGAAACTCCAGCGCGAGCCATGTCACGGGCAGCTCCGACACG
GGCGGAATGTCCAGACCAAGCCAAGTAACGTTGTCCGGAATCATCCTTGGCTCCGTAGATGAGACGGTGG
GTAGCTTCGAAGATTCCTGAAAATTTATTTTCAGCTTATTCTTAGCTAATATGTTGTTTAAACTTACCTT
CAAGAGCTCGAGTCGAGAGTTGTGATGTTGCACTCGGGGCAGCAACTCCGTTCTTGCGAACACGACAGAA
CAGGTAGTTGTTTGGATCATCGGCGACTCCGGAAACCGAAATCCAGCGCTCAACGAGCTTGGTAACTCCA
AGGGAGAGCGCTTTTTCGACTCCGGCAGTCGAGACCAGCGTTTTTGTACGTCCGATGTGGATGAGCATTC
TTCCTCCGTCTGTGCGACTAATATCCTTGACGCGAATGCGGGCAATTTCGGCGATACGGAGAAGTGTGTT
GTAAGCAATTCCGAGGAAGGCGAGGTTTCGGATGTCCTGGCAACGATCGGAATTTTCCATAAGAGAACGG
ACCTGATCGAAGTCGGTTCTGAAAATTTCGTCAAGTCTTAGGATTGAATACATTAATATTTAAACTTACC
TTTCGAAGGCGAGGGCTTGCTTGGCTCTCTCTCCAGCATCAACATTTTCCTTGCGGATACGTCTCATTAC
GAGAGATACGGCATTAGAATCTGATGGGCGTGGAAGTCCAGATCGGCGATGGAGCATATTGAGCTGTCCG
AGATGTTGTTGGATCGTCTTCACCGCCAATCCACGAGCTTGGAGGTAGAGCAAGTAGTCACGAACGTCTT
CTGGCTCGGCTGGGAACCACTTGCGGTTGTTAAGCTTGCACCAGGCAGCCCAAGAACGGCACACTGAGAG
AAGCATCTTCCAGGTGTGCTCGGAGAAGGCTTGTCTGTCACGGAACATATCCATGAGGTTCTTGCGAACT
TCATCACTTGTCGCGTCAACTGGAAGTGCTGGAAGATTTTGATGAACAGTGAGAAGATTTGACATATTTT
CGAAGTTTTTTAGATGCACTAGAACAAAGCGTGTTGGCTTCCTCTGAGCCCGCTTTCCTTATATACCCGC
ATTCTGCAGCCTTACAGAATGTTCTAGAAGGTCCTAGATGCATTCGTTTGAAAATACTCCCGGTGGGTGC
AAAGAGACGCAGACGGAAAATGTATCTGGGTCTCTTTATTGTGTACACTACTTTTCCATGTACCGAATGT
GAGTCGCCCTCCTTTTGCAACAAGCAGCTCGAATGTTCTAGAAAAAGGTGGAAAATAGTATAAATACCGT
TGAAAATAAATACCGAACAACATTTGCTCTAATTGTGAAATTAGAAATCTTCAAACTATAATCATGTCAC
TTTACCACTATTTCCGTCCAGCTCAACGTTCCGTTTTTGGTGATCATTTTTGCTTTCGTCGTAAATCTAC
ACACGCGTCTCTTCCGTGCGAGAGTCCAAGCCAGCAGCCAAATTCGTTGACTGAGTATTCAACGTTTATA
CGTTGTCGGCAACGAGAAATAGGAAAATGCATCGGGAAATGTTCTTTTTTCGATTTTTTCCAAGGTTTTG
ACAAATTTTACCACGAATTTTGCTATGTTTTCAATTAAAAAATATGTTATTCAACTGTTTCTATGAGGAA
AATAAGGCTTTGCATGTAATTTTCTTATTCAGCATAATTTTTAATTAATTTGAATTTTCTGTCCTAACGT
TTATTTTGTTTTCTTGGTTATGACTGATCTGAAATTAATTTTTGAATTTTAAGGTAATATGTCAGGCGGT
GCCGCAAGTTTGTACAAAAAAGCAGGCTCCATGAAAAAGCCTGAACTCACCGCGACGTCTGTCGAGAAGT
TTCTGATCGAAAAGTTCGACAGCGTCTCCGACCTGATGCAGCTCTCGGAGGGCGAAGAATCTCGTGCTTT
CAGCTTCGATGTAGGAGGGCGTGGATATGTCCTGCGGGTAAATAGCTGCGCCGATGGTTTCTACAAAGAT
CGTTATGTTTATCGGCACTTTGCATCGGCCGCGCTCCCGATTCCGGAAGTGCTTGACATTGGGGAATTCA
GCGAGAGCCTGACCTATTGCATCTCCCGCCGTGCACAGGGTGTCACGTTGCAAGACCTGCCTGAAACCGA
ACTGCCCGCTGTTCTGCAGCCGGTCGCGGAGGCCATGGATGCGATCGCTGCGGCCGATCTTAGCCAGACG
AGCGGGTTCGGCCCATTCGGACCGCAAGGAATCGGTCAATACACTACATGGCGTGATTTCATATGCGCGA
TTGCTGATCCCCATGTGTATCACTGGCAAACTGTGATGGACGACACCGTCAGTGCGTCCGTCGCGCAGGC
TCTCGATGAGCTGATGCTTTGGGCCGAGGACTGCCCCGAAGTCCGGCACCTCGTGCACGCGGATTTCGGC
TCCAACAATGTCCTGACGGACAATGGCCGCATAACAGCGGTCATTGACTGGAGCGAGGCGATGTTCGGGG
ATTCCCAATACGAGGTCGCCAACATCTTCTTCTGGAGGCCGTGGTTGGCTTGTATGGAGCAGCAGACGCG
CTACTTCGAGCGGAGGCATCCGGAGCTTGCAGGATCGCCGCGGCTCCGGGCGTATATGCTCCGCATTGGT
CTTGACCAACTCTATCAGAGCTTGGTTGACGGCAATTTCGATGATGCAGCTTGGGCGCAGGGTCGATGCG
ACGCAATCGTCCGATCCGGAGCCGGGACTGTCGGGCGTACACAAATCGCCCGCAGAAGCGCGGCCGTCTG
GACCGATGGCTGTGTAGAAGTACTCGCCGATAGTGGAAACCGACGCCCCAGCACTCGTCCGAGGGCAAAG
GAATAGACCCAGCTTTCTTGTACAAAGTGGGTCCAATTACTCTTCAACATCCCTACATGCTCTTTCTCCC
TGTGCTCCCACCCCCTATTTTTGTTATTATCAAAAAACTTCTCTTAATTTCTTTGTTTTTTAGCTTCTTT
TAAGTCACCTCTAACAATGAAATTGTGTAGATTCAAAAATAGAATTAATTCGTAATAAAAAGTCGAAAAA
AATTGTGCTCCCTCCCCCCATTAATAATAATTCTATCCCAAAATCTACACAATGTTCTGTGTACACTTCT
TATGTTTTTTACTTCTGATAAATTTTTTTGAAACATCATAGAAAAAACCGCACACAAAATACCTTATCAT
ATGTTACGTTTCAGTTTATGACCGCAATTTTTAATAACTTCGTATAGTATACCTTATACGAAGTTATACT
AGTATATATTTTTATGTTTTCTTTTAAACCTTCCTCCATATTTCTGAATTGAATGTTGTTGCATATTGTG
TGTCCTTATTTCATTTCCATCATCCTTTTGTGTGTTTCCCCCTTCCACCAATTCCCCCCACGTCCTAATG
AAATGAAAGCGAGAAGATAAATAAACTTGCACATTGTGTTCAGATGAGAGGAGCGGAATACGAATTGGGA
GACGGAAAGAG
Features (pLannotate 1.2.2; 22 found; start..end, strand, type, name):
    145..163     -  CDS            lacZα (fragment): LacZα fragment of β-galactosidase; lacZ fragment
    562..1410    +  CDS            mNeptune: mNeptune is a basic (constitutively fluorescent) far red fluorescent protein published in 2009, derived from Entacmaea quadricolor. It is reported to be a rapidly-maturing monomer with moderate acid sensitivity.
   1447..2289    +  CDS            TagRFP675: TagRFP675 is a basic (constitutively fluorescent) red fluorescent protein published in 2013, derived from Entacmaea quadricolor. It is reported to be a rapidly-maturing monomer with moderate acid sensitivity.
   2296..2838    +  CDS            Plcd1 (fragment): PLCD1_RAT - Experimental evidence at protein level: Swiss-Prot protein existence level 1. The production of the second messenger molecules diacylglycerol (DAG) and inositol 1,4,5-trisphosphate (IP3) is mediated by activated phosphatidylinositol-specific phospholipase C enzymes (PubMed:16000311). Essential for trophoblast and placental development (By similarity). Binds phosphatidylinositol 4,5-bisphosphate (By similarity). From Rattus norvegicus (Rat).
   2946..3269    +  terminator     tbb-2 terminator: tbb-2; transcription terminator for the C. elegans tubulin beta-2 gene
   4233..4368    +  CDS            lacZα (fragment): LacZα fragment of β-galactosidase; lacZ fragment
   4374..4473    -  misc_feature   bom (fragment): basis of mobility region from pBR322
   4575..4610    -  CDS            rop (fragment): Rop protein, which maintains plasmids at low copy number; rop
   4705..4809    +  promoter       AmpR promoter: bla
   4810..5670    +  CDS            AmpR: β-lactamase; bla; confers resistance to ampicillin, carbenicillin, and related antibiotics
   5841..6429    +  rep_origin     ori: high-copy-number ColE1/pMB1/pBR322/pUC origin of replication
   7688..7903    -  CDS            GSLG1_CAEEL (fragment): Experimental evidence at protein level: Swiss-Prot protein existence level 1. From Caenorhabditis elegans.
   7917..7950    +  protein_bind   loxN: Cre-mediated recombination occurs in the 8-bp core sequence (GTATACCT). loxN sites are compatible with each other, but incompatible with loxP or lox2272 sites. Cre recombinase
   8321..8467    +  CDS            sqt-1 (fragment): SQT1_CAEEL - Also known as rol-5. Protein inferred from homology: Swiss-Prot protein existence level 3. Nematode cuticles are composed largely of collagen-like proteins. The cuticle functions both as an exoskeleton and as a barrier to protect the worm from its environment. This is a collagen critical for organismal morphogenesis. Mutations in sqt-1 can lengthen, shorten, or helically twist the entire animal. From Caenorhabditis elegans.
   8500..9339    +  CDS            sqt-1 (fragment): SQT1_CAEEL - Also known as rol-5. Protein inferred from homology: Swiss-Prot protein existence level 3. Nematode cuticles are composed largely of collagen-like proteins. The cuticle functions both as an exoskeleton and as a barrier to protect the worm from its environment. This is a collagen critical for organismal morphogenesis. Mutations in sqt-1 can lengthen, shorten, or helically twist the entire animal. From Caenorhabditis elegans.
   9383..9706    -  terminator     tbb-2 terminator: tbb-2; transcription terminator for the C. elegans tubulin beta-2 gene
   9715..10845   -  CDS            cre: RECR_BPP1 - Experimental evidence at protein level: Swiss-Prot protein existence level 1. Catalyzes site-specific recombination between two 34-base- pair LOXP sites. Its role is to maintain the phage genome as a monomeric unit-copy plasmid in the lysogenic state. From Escherichia phage P1 (Bacteriophage P1).
  11194..11244   +  CDS            hsp-16.1 (fragment): HSP11_CAEEL - Also known as hsp16-1b. Experimental evidence at transcript level: Swiss-Prot protein existence level 2. From Caenorhabditis elegans.
  11625..11645   +  protein_bind   attB1: mutant version of attB; core recombination site for the Gateway® BP reaction BP Clonase™
  11651..12676   +  CDS            HygR: aminoglycoside phosphotransferase from E. coli; aph(4)-Ia; confers resistance to hygromycin
  12680..12700   -  protein_bind   attB2: mutant version of attB; core recombination site for the Gateway® BP reaction BP Clonase™
  13054..13087   +  protein_bind   loxN: Cre-mediated recombination occurs in the 8-bp core sequence (GTATACCT). loxN sites are compatible with each other, but incompatible with loxP or lox2272 sites. Cre recombinase
