[The description below was written by a language model from this plasmid's Addgene catalogue record and pLannotate feature annotations shown in this document.]
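Description:
pNP172 is a 13.3 kb C. elegans expression and genome-targeting plasmid built on the pNP154 backbone. It is designed to place a single copy of an epidermis-specific red fluorescent reporter at the ttTi5605 site on chromosome II. In E. coli it is maintained through a high-copy ColE1/pUC-type origin and selected with ampicillin via the bla gene. Remnants of lacZα, bom and rop reflect its cloning-vector ancestry.

According to the catalogue entry, the payload is mKate2 driven by the col-12 promoter and terminated by the tbb-2 3' region, arranged so that a protein of interest can be fused at either the N- or C-terminus. The automated annotation does not call the col-12 promoter or the ttTi5605 homology regions, although a fragment of a C. elegans gene next to the cassette may be part of a homology arm. The annotation shows two tandem Entacmaea-derived red fluorescent protein reading frames, labelled as the close relatives mNeptune and TagRFP675 and probably corresponding to mKate2 copies. These are followed by a fragment of rat Plcd1 and then the tbb-2 terminator. The Plcd1 segment is not mentioned in the catalogue description, so the sequenced construct appears to carry more than mKate2 alone. The depositor and repository sequences give the same feature set in different rotations.

Upstream lies a self-excising selection cassette (SEC) flanked by two lox sites, annotated as loxN. It contains a hygromycin resistance gene for drug selection in worms, a sqt-1 sequence that typically gives a dominant roller phenotype for visual tracking, and Cre recombinase with a tbb-2 terminator. Cre sits beside hsp-16 sequence, consistent with heat-shock control. Inducing Cre after integrants are isolated removes the markers and leaves the reporter transgene at the locus.
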