Addgene plasmid #106363: pNP172
Purpose: To insert a single copy of a construct at a site on Chr II, corresponding to mKate expressed specifically in the epidermis; can be used for N- or C-terminal fusion.
Depositing lab: Jonathan Ewbank.
Backbone
  Vector backbone: pNP154
  Vector type: Worm Expression
Growth in bacteria
  Bacterial resistance: Ampicillin, 50 μg/mL
  Growth temperature: 37°C
  Growth strain: DH5alpha
  Copy number: Unknown
Gene/Insert
  Gene/Insert name: ttTi5605_SEC_col-12p_mkate2 x _3'tbb-2
  Cloning method: Unknown
Terms and licenses: Academic/Nonprofit Terms; Industry Terms: Not Available to Industry
Depositor comments: Plasmid contains ttTi5605_SEC_col-12p_mkate2 x _3'tbb-2. Insertion and selection = Chr II ttTi5605 +SEC
How to cite: pNP172 was a gift from Jonathan Ewbank (Addgene plasmid # 106363 ; http://n2t.net/addgene:106363 ; RRID:Addgene_106363)
